>Addgene plasmid #25611 | E2-EPF5 | depositor partial sequence | sequence record 12015 | Author sequence
ATGAACTCCAACGTGGAGAACCTACCCCCGCACATCATCCGCCTGGTGTACAAGGAGGTGACGACACTGA
CCGCAGACCCACCCGATGGCATCAAGGTCTTTCCCAACGAGGAGGACCTCACCGACCTCCAGGTCACCAT
CGAGGGCCCTGAGGGGACCCCATATGCTGGAGGTCTGTTCCGCATGAAACTCCTGCTGGGGAAGGACTTC
CCTGCCTCCCCCCCCAAGGGCTACTTCCTGACCAAGATCTTCCACCCGAACGTGGGCGCCAATGGCGAGA
TCTGCGTCAACGTGCTCAAGAGGGACTGGACGGCTGAGCTGGGCATCCGACACGTACTGCTGACCATCAA
GTGCCTGCTGATCCACCCTAACCCCGAGTCTGCACTCAACGAGGAGGCGGGCCGCCTGCTCTTGGAGAAC
TACGAGGAGTATGCAGCTCGGGCCCGTCTGCTCACAGAGATCCACGGG
