>Addgene plasmid #25611 | E2-EPF5 | addgene partial sequence | sequence record 31598 | 25611 with T7
TTTTGTTTAACTTTAAGAAGGAGATATACCATGGGCAGCAGCCATCATCATCATCATCACAGCAGCGGCC
TGGTTCCGCGTGGTAGTATGAACTCCAACGTGGAGAACCTACCCCCGCACATCATCCGCCTGGTGTACAA
GGAGGTGACGACACTGACCGCAGACCCACCCGATGGCATCAAGGTCTTTCCCAACGAGGAGGACCTCACC
GACCTCCAGGTCACCATCGAGGGCCCTGAGGGGACCCCATATGCTGGAGGTCTGTTCCGCATGAAACTCC
TGCTGGGGAAGGACTTCCCTGCCTCCCCCCCCAAGGGCTACTTCCTGACCAAGATCTTCCACCCGAACGT
GGGCGCCAATGGCGAGATCTGCGTCAACGTGCTCAAGAGGGACTGGACGGCTGAGCTGGGCATCCGACAC
GTACTGCTGACCATCAAGTGCCTGCTGATCCACCCTAACCCCGAGTCTGCACTCAACGAGGAGGCGGGCC
GCCTGCTCTTGGAGAACTACGAGGAGTATGCAGCTCGGGCCCGTCTGCTCACAGAGATCCACGGGTGATG
ACGAAGCTTGCGGCCGCACTCGAGCACCACCACCACCACCACTGAGATCCGGCTGCTAACAAAGCCCGAA
AGGAAGCTGAGTTGGCTGCTGCCACCGCTGAGCAATAACTAGCATAACCCCTTGGGGCCTCTAAACGGGT
CTTGAGGGGTTTTTTGCTGAAAGGAGGAACTATATCCGGATTGGCGAATGGG
[124 nt withheld, positions 753-876]
C
[46 nt withheld, positions 878-923]
