[The description below was written by a language model from this plasmid's Addgene catalogue record.]
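Description:
E2-EPF5 is a bacterial expression plasmid built on the pET28a-LIC backbone, a ligation-independent-cloning derivative of pET28a developed for structural genomics work. It is selected with kanamycin and recorded as low copy. No feature table is provided, so the regulatory elements are not listed explicitly. The recommended sequencing primers (T7 forward and T7 terminator reverse) fit the standard pET arrangement, in which the insert lies between a T7 promoter and T7 terminator and is transcribed by T7 RNA polymerase in a suitable E. coli expression host. The DH5alpha strain named in the record serves for propagation rather than protein production.

The insert is a 468 bp fragment of human UBE2S, also known as E2-EPF, E2EPF or EPF5, which encodes a ubiquitin-conjugating (E2) enzyme. It carries an N-terminal His tag that allows purification of the recombinant protein by immobilised metal affinity chromatography. The record warns that the insert may not be the full open reading frame, as is common for constructs trimmed to a domain that expresses and crystallises well, but it does not give the residue boundaries. The cloning method is listed as restriction enzyme, even though the backbone is a LIC vector.

The stated purpose is bacterial expression for structure determination, and the depositor links the construct to a deposited crystal structure (PDB 1ZDN). It is therefore suited to producing purified, His-tagged UBE2S protein for crystallography and other structural work. The same protein could be used in biochemical or biophysical studies of this E2 enzyme.
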