Addgene plasmid #25611: E2-EPF5
Purpose: Bacterial expression for structure determination; may not be full ORF
Depositing lab: Cheryl Arrowsmith. Depositing organization: University of Toronto.
Backbone
  Vector backbone: pET28a-LIC
  Backbone manufacturer: SGC
  Backbone size w/o insert (bp): 7328
  Vector type: Bacterial Expression
Growth in bacteria
  Bacterial resistance: Kanamycin, 50 μg/mL
  Growth temperature: 37°C
  Growth strain: DH5alpha
  Copy number: Low Copy
Gene/Insert
  Gene/Insert name: E2-EPF5 (alt names: PDB: 1ZDN; E2-EPF, E2EPF, EPF5)
  Species: H. sapiens (human)
  Insert size (bp): 468
  Entrez Gene: UBE2S (a.k.a. E2-EPF, E2EPF, EPF5)
  Tag / fusion protein: His (N terminal on insert)
  Cloning method: Restriction Enzyme
  Sequencing primers: 5′ T7; 3′ T7-term
Terms and licenses: Academic/Nonprofit Terms; Industry Terms: Not Available to Industry
Depositor comments: PDB: 1ZDN http://www.thesgc.org/structures/1ZDN/
How to cite: E2-EPF5 was a gift from Cheryl Arrowsmith (Addgene plasmid # 25611 ; http://n2t.net/addgene:25611 ; RRID:Addgene_25611)
